Addgene plasmid #84690: pMyBADNT
Purpose: (Empty Backbone) Protein expression in mycobacteria
Depositing lab: Matthias Wilmanns. Depositing organization: European Molecular Biology Laboratory (EMBL), Hamburg. Publication: The pMy vector series: A versatile cloning platform for the recombinant production of mycobacterial proteins in Mycobacterium smegmatis. Beckham KSH, Staack S, Wilmanns M, Parret AHA. Protein Sci. 2020 Oct 2. doi: 10.1002/pro.3962. PubMed 33006405.
Backbone
  Vector backbone: pMyNT
  Backbone manufacturer: Wilmanns lab
  Backbone size (bp): 6902
  Modifications to backbone: The acetamidase-inducible promoter in pMyNT was replaced by the E. coli arabinose-inducible promoter from pBADM11 using Gibson cloning. The pMyNT backbone was amplified using the primers: 5’-caccaccaccaccaccacccgtcg and 5’-atttaaagatctggtaccgcggcc. The arabinose-inducible promoter from the pBAD vector was amplified using the primers: 5’-acaggttctcgccggccgacgggtggtggtggtggtggtgcatggttaattcctcctgttagc and 5’-gtggcatccgtggcgcggccgcggtaccagatctttaaatctagattatgac.
  Vector type: Bacterial Expression
  Promoter: AraC
  Tag / fusion protein: His6 (N terminal on backbone)
Growth in bacteria
  Bacterial resistance: Hygromycin, 200 μg/mL
  Growth temperature: 37°C
  Growth strain: DH5alpha
  Copy number: Low Copy
Gene/Insert
  Cloning method: Gibson Cloning
  Sequencing primers: 5′ CCTGACGCTTTTTATCGCAACTC; 3′ TGGATCTCTCCGGCTTCAC
Terms and licenses: Academic/Nonprofit Terms; Industry Terms: Not Available to Industry
How to cite: pMyBADNT was a gift from Matthias Wilmanns (Addgene plasmid # 84690 ; http://n2t.net/addgene:84690 ; RRID:Addgene_84690)
