[The description below was written by a language model from this plasmid's Addgene catalogue record and pLannotate feature annotations shown in this document.]
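Description:
pMyBADNT is an empty bacterial expression backbone from the pMy vector series, intended for recombinant production of proteins in mycobacteria, with Mycobacterium smegmatis as the host named in the associated publication title. It derives from pMyNT: the acetamidase-inducible promoter of the parent was replaced by Gibson assembly with the E. coli arabinose-inducible cassette taken from a pBAD-type vector. The feature table shows this cassette in its usual arrangement, with the araC regulator gene transcribed divergently from the araBAD promoter, so that AraC represses the promoter in the absence of L-arabinose and activates it when the sugar is present. Downstream of the promoter lies a short histidine-tag coding region (catalogued as an N-terminal His6 tag, and detected by the annotation software as a fragment of a longer His tag), followed by the rrnB T1 transcription terminator. A gene of interest cloned between the tag and the terminator is therefore expressed as an N-terminally His-tagged fusion suitable for metal-affinity purification.

Selection relies on the hygromycin phosphotransferase gene from Streptomyces hygroscopicus, a marker usable in both E. coli and mycobacteria. Propagation in E. coli depends on a ColE1/pMB1-type origin, although the catalogue lists the plasmid as low copy. A short β-lactamase fragment is also annotated and appears to be a non-functional remnant. No mycobacterial replication origin is annotated, though roughly the last 1.5 kb of the sequence and its first few hundred bases carry no annotation, so the record does not show how the plasmid is maintained in mycobacteria. The deposited sequence is 5,472 nt, whereas the catalogue gives a backbone size of 6,902 bp. The record does not explain this difference.
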