Features (pLannotate 1.2.2; 7 found; start..end, strand, type, name):
    624..1502    -  CDS            araC: L-arabinose regulatory protein; araC
   1529..1813    +  promoter       araBAD promoter: araBAD; promoter of the L-arabinose operon of E. coli; the araC regulatory gene is transcribed in the opposite direction (Guzman et al., 1995)
   1850..1868    +  CDS            9xHis (fragment): 9xHis affinity tag
   1997..2043    +  terminator     rrnB T1 terminator: transcription terminator T1 from the E. coli rrnB gene
   2082..3074    -  CDS            hyg: KHYB_STRHY - Experimental evidence at protein level: Swiss-Prot protein existence level 1. The aminoglycoside phosphotransferases achieve inactivation of their antibiotic substrates by phosphorylation. From Streptomyces hygroscopicus.
   3186..3266    +  CDS            bla(M) (fragment): β-lactamase lacking the signal sequence; bla(M); allows cytosolic expression of β-lactamase
   3416..4004    +  rep_origin     ori: high-copy-number ColE1/pMB1/pBR322/pUC origin of replication
>Addgene plasmid #84690 | pMyBADNT | depositor full sequence | sequence record 166464 | pMyBADNT sequence 5472 bps
CCGCAAAAAGCGGCGCGTGACCGCCGCCGAAGGCGCTCGAATCACCGGACTATCCGAACGCCACGTCGTC
CGGCTCGTGGCGCAGGAACGCAGCGAGTGGCTCGCCGAGCAGGCTGCACGCCGCGAACGCATCCGCGCCT
ATCACGACGACGAGGGCCACTCTTGGCCGCAAACGGCCAAACATTTCGGGCTGCATCTGGACACCGTTAA
GCGACTCGGCTATCGGGCGAGGAAAGAGCGTGCGGCAGAACAGGAAGCGGCTCAAAAGGCCCACAACGAA
GCCGACAATCCACCGCTGTTCTAACGCAATTGGGGAGCGGGTGTCGCGGGGGTTCCGTGGGGGGTTCCGT
TGCAACGGGTCGGACAGGTAAAAGTCCTGGTAGACGCTAGTTTTCTGGTTTGGGCCATGCCTGTCTCGTT
GCGTGTTTCGTTGCGCCCGTTTTGAATACCAGCCAGACGAGACGGGGTTCTACGAATCTTGGTCGATACC
AAGCCATTTCCGCTGAATATCGGGGAGCTCACCGCCAGAATCGGTGGTTGTGGTGATGTACGTGGCGAAC
TCCGTTGTAGTGCCTGTGGTGGCATCCGTGGCGCGGCCGCGGTACCAGATCTTTAAATCTAGATTATGAC
AACTTGACGGCTACATCATTCACTTTTTCTTCACAACCGGCACGGAACTCGCTCGGGCTGGCCCCGGTGC
ATTTTTTAAATACCCGCGAGAAATAGAGTTGATCGTCAAAACCAACATTGCGACCGACGGTGGCGATAGG
CATCCGGGTGGTGCTCAAAAGCAGCTTCGCCTGGCTGATACGTTGGTCCTCGCGCCAGCTTAAGACGCTA
ATCCCTAACTGCTGGCGGAAAAGATGTGACAGACGCGACGGCGACAAGCAAACATGCTGTGCGACGCTGG
CGATATCAAAATTGCTGTCTGCCAGGTGATCGCTGATGTACTGACAAGCCTCGCGTACCCGATTATCCAT
CGGTGGATGGAGCGACTCGTTAATCGCTTCCATGCGCCGCAGTAACAATTGCTCAAGCAGATTTATCGCC
AGCAGCTCCGAATAGCGCCCTTCCCCTTGCCCGGCGTTAATGATTTGCCCAAACAGGTCGCTGAAATGCG
GCTGGTGCGCTTCATCCGGGCGAAAGAACCCCGTATTGGCAAATATTGACGGCCAGTTAAGCCATTCATG
CCAGTAGGCGCGCGGACGAAAGTAAACCCACTGGTGATACCATTCGCGAGCCTCCGGATGACGACCGTAG
TGATGAATCTCTCCTGGCGGGAACAGCAAAATATCACCCGGTCGGCAAACAAATTCTCGTCCCTGATTTT
TCACCACCCCCTGACCGCGAATGGTGAGATTGAGAATATAACCTTTCATTCCCAGCGGTCGGTCGATAAA
AAAATCGAGATAACCGTTGGCCTCAATCGGCGTTAAACCCGCCACCAGATGGGCATTAAACGAGTATCCC
GGCAGCAGGGGATCATTTTGCGCTTCAGCCATACTTTTCATACTCCCGCCATTCAGAGAAGAAACCAATT
GTCCATATTGCATCAGACATTGCCGTCACTGCGTCTTTTACTGGCTCTTCTCGCTAACCAAACCGGTAAC
CCCGCTTATTAAAAGCATTCTGTAACAAAGCGGGACCAAAGCCATGACAAAAACGCGTAACAAAAGTGTC
TATAATCACGGCAGAAAAGTCCACATTGATTATTTGCACGGCGTCACACTTTGCTATGCCATAGCATTTT
TATCCATAAGATTAGCGGATCCTACCTGACGCTTTTTATCGCAACTCTCTACTGTTTCTCCATACCCGTT
TTTTGGGCTAACAGGAGGAATTAACCATGCACCACCACCACCACCACCCGTCGGCCGGCGAGAACCTGTA
CTTCCAGGGCGCCATGGACGATAAGGTACCGGATCCGAATTCGATATCGCTAGCAAGCTTATCGATGTCG
ACGTAGTTAACTAGCGTACGATCGACTGCCAGGCATCAAATAAAACGAAAGGCTCAGTCGAAAGACTGGG
CCTTTCGTTTTATGCCATCATGGCCGCGGTGATCAGCTAGAGGGGGCGTCAGGCGCCGGGGGCGGTGTCC
GGCGGCCCCCAGAGGAACTGCGCCAGTTCCTCCGGATCGGTGAAGCCGGAGAGATCCAGCGGGGTCTCCT
CGAACACCTCGAAGTCGTGCAGGAAGGTGAAGGCGAGCAGTTCGCGGGCGAAGTCCTCGGTCCGCTTCCA
CTGCGCCCCGTCGAGCAGCGCGGCCAGGATCTCGCGGTCGCCCCGGAAGGCGTTGAGATGCAGTTGCACC
AGGCTGTAGCGGGAGTCTCCCGCATAGACGTCGGTGAAGTCGACGATCCCGGTGACCTCGGTCGCGGCCA
GGTCCACGAAGATGTTGGTCCCGTGCAGGTCGCCGTGGACGAACCGGGGTTCGCGGCCGGCCAGCAGCGT
GTCCACGTCCGGCAGCCAGTCCTCCAGGCGGTCCAGCAGCCGGGGCGAGAGGTAGCCCCACCCGCGGTGG
TCCTCGACGGTCGCCGCGCGGCGTTCCCGCAGCAGTTCCGGGAAGACCTCGGAATGGGGGGTGAGCACGG
TGTTCCCGGTCAGCGGCACCCTGTGCAGCCGGCCGAGCACCCGGCCGAGTTCGCGGGCCAGGGCGAGCAG
CGCGTTCCGGTCGGTCGTGCCGTCCATCGCGGACCGCCAGGTGGTGCCGGTCATCCGGCTCATCACCAGG
TAGGGCCACGGCCAGGCTCCGGTGCCGGGCCGCAGCTCGCCGCGGCCGAGGAGGCGGGGCACCGGCACCG
GGGCGTCCGCCAGGACCGCGTACGCCTCCGACTCCGACGCGAGGCTCTCCGGACCGCACCAGTGCTCGCC
GAACAGCTTGATCACCGGGCCGGGCTCGCCGACCAGTACGGGGTTGGTGCTCTCGCCGGGCACCCGCAGC
ACCGGCGGCACCGGCAGCCCGAGCTCCTCCAGGGCTCGGCGGGCCAGCGGCTCCCAGAATTCCTGGTCGT
TCCGCAGGCTCGCGTAGGAATCATCCGAATCAATACGGTCGAGAAGTAACAGGGATTCTTGTGTCACAGC
GGACCTCTATTCACAGGGTACGGGCCGGCTTAATTCCGCACGGCCGGTCGCGACACGGCCTGTCCGCACC
GCGGATCAGGCGTTGACGATGACGGGCTGGTCGGCCACGTCGGGGAGTCAGGCAACTATGGATGAACGAA
ATAGACAGATCGCTGAGATAGGTGCCTCACTGATTAAGCATTGGTAACTGTCAGACCAAGTTTACTCATA
TATACTTTAGATTGATTTAAAACTTCATTTTTAATTTAAAAGGATCTAGGTGAAGATCCTTTTTGATAAT
CTCATGCTCTAGTTCCATGAGCGTCAGACCCCGTAGAAAAGATCAAAGGATCTTCTTGAGATCCTTTTTT
TCTGCGCGTAATCTGCTGCTTGCAAACAAAAAAACCACCGCTACCAGCGGTGGTTTGTTTGCCGGATCAA
GAGCTACCAACTCTTTTTCCGAAGGTAACTGGCTTCAGCAGAGCGCAGATACCAAATACTGTCCTTCTAG
TGTAGCCGTAGTTAGGCCACCACTTCAAGAACTCTGTAGCACCGCCTACATACCTCGCTCTGCTAATCCT
GTTACCAGTGGCTGCTGCCAGTGGCGATAAGTCGTGTCTTACCGGGTTGGACTCAAGACGATAGTTACCG
GATAAGGCGCAGCGGTCGGGCTGAACGGGGGGTTCGTGCACACAGCCCAGCTTGGAGCGAACGACCTACA
CCGAACTGAGATACCTACAGCGTGAGCTATGAGAAAGCGCCACGCTTCCCGAGGGGAGAAAGGCGGACAG
GTATCCGGTAAGCGGCAGGGTCGGAACAGGAGAGCGCACGAGGGAGCTTCCAGGGGGAAACGCCTGGTAT
CTTTATAGTCCTGTCGGGTTTCGCCACCTCTGACTTGAGCGTCGATTTTTGTGATGCTCGTCAGGGGGGC
GGAGCCTATGGAAAAACGCCAGCAACGCGGCCTTTTTACGGTTCCTGGCCTTTTGCTGGCCTTTTGCTCA
CATGTTCTTTCCTGCGTTATCCCCTGATTCTGTGGATAACCGTATTACCGCCTTTGAGTGAGCTGATACC
GCTCGCCGCAGCCGAACGACCGAGCGCAACGCGTGCGGCCGCACGCGTGAGCCCACCAGCTCCGTAAGTT
CGGGCGCTGTGTGGCTCGTACCCGCGCATTCAGGCGGCAGGGGGTCTAACGGGTCTAAGGCGGCGTGTAC
GGCCGCCACAGCGGCTCTCAGCGGCCCGGAAACGTCCTCGAAACGACGCATGTGTTCCTCCTGGTTGGTA
CAGGTGGTTGGGGGTGCTCGGCTGTCGCTGGTGTTCCACCACCAGGGCTCGACGGGAGAGCGGGGGAGTG
TGCAGTTGTGGGGTGGCCCCTCAGCGAAATATCTGACTTGGAGCTCGTGTCGGACCATACACCGGTGATT
AATCGTGGTCTACTACCAAGCGTGAGCCACGTCGCCGACGAATTTGAGCAGCTCTGGCTGCCGTACTGGC
CGCTGGCAAGCGACGATCTGCTCGAGGGGATCTACCGCCAAAGCCGCGCGTCGGCCCTAGGCCGCCGGTA
CATCGAGGCGAACCCAACAGCGCTGGCAAACCTGCTGGTCGTGGACGTAGACCATCCAGACGCAGCGCTC
CGAGCGCTCAGCGCCCGGGGGTCCCATCCGCTGCCCAACGCGATCGTGGGCAATCGCGCCAACGGCCACG
CACACGCAGTGTGGGCACTCAACGCCCCTGTTCCACGCACCGAATACGCGCGGCGTAAGCCGCTCGCATA
CATGGCGGCGTGCGCCGAAGGCCTTCGGCGCGCCGTCGATGGCGACCGCAGTTACTCAGGCCTCATGACC
AAAAACCCCGGCCACATCGCCTGGGAAACGGAATGGCTCCACTCAGATCTCTACACACTCAGCCACATCG
AGGCCGAGCTCGGCGCGAACATGCCACCGCCGCGCTGGCGTCAGCAGACCACGTACAAAGCGGCTCCGAC
GCCGCTAGGGCGGAATTGCGCACTGTTCGATTCCGTCAGGTTGTGGGCCTATCGTCCCGCCCTCATGCGG
ATCTACCTGCCGACCCGGAACGTGGACGGACTCGGCCGCGCGATCTATGCCGAGTGCCACGCGCGAAACG
CCGAATTTCCGTGCAACGACGTGTGTCCCGGACCGCTACCGGACAGCGAGGTCCGCGCCATCGCCAACAG
CATTTGGCGTTGGATCACAACCAAGTCGCGCATTTGGGCGGACGGGATCGTGGTCTACGAGGCCACACTC
AGTGCGCGCCAGTCGGCCATCTCGCGGAAGGGCGCAGCAGCGCGCACGGCGGCGAGCACAGTTGCGCGGC
GCGCAAAGTCCGCGTCAGCCATGCATGGAGGCATTGCTATGAGCGACGGCTACAGCGACGGCTACAACCG
GCAGCCGACTGT
