>Addgene plasmid #84690 | pMyBADNT | depositor partial sequence | sequence record 166448 | Sequencing using primer 5'-CCTGACGCTTTTTATCGCAACTC-3'
CAAATTCTCGTCCCTGATTTTTCACCACCCCCTGACCGCGAATGGTGAGATTGAGAATATAACCTTTCAT
TCCCAGCGGTCGGTCGATAAAAAAATCGAGATAACCGTTGGCCTCAATCGGCGTTAAACCCGCCACCAGA
TGGGCATTAAACGAGTATCCCGGCAGCAGGGGATCATTTTGCGCTTCAGCCATACTTTTCATACTCCCGC
CATTCAGAGAAGAAACCAATTGTCCATATTGCATCAGACATTGCCGTCACTGCGTCTTTTACTGGCTCTT
CTCGCTAACCAAACCGGTAACCCCGCTTATTAAAAGCATTCTGTAACAAAGCGGGACCAAAGCCATGACA
AAAACGCGTAACAAAAGTGTCTATAATCACGGCAGAAAAGTCCACATTGATTATTTGCACGGCGTCACAC
TTTGCTATGCCATAGCATTTTTATCCATAAGATTAGCGGATCCTACCTGACGCTTTTTATCGCAACTCTC
TACTGTTTCTCCATACCCGTTTTTTGGGCTAACAGGAGGAATTAACCATGCACCACCACCACCACCACCC
GTCGGCCGGCGAGAACCTGTACTTCCAGGGCGCCATGGACGATAAGGTACCGGATCCGAATTCGATATCG
CTAGCAAGCTTATCGATGTCGACGTAGTTAACTAGCGTACGATCGACTGCCAGGCATCAAATAAAACGAA
AGGCTCAGTCGAAAGACTGGGCCTTTCGTTTTATGCCATCATGGCCGCGGTGATCAGCTAGAGGGGGCGT
CAGGCGCCGGGGGCGGTGTCCGGCGGCCCCCAGAGGAACTGCGCCAGTTCCTCCGGATCGGTGAAGCCGG
AGAGATCCAGCGGGGTCTCCTCGAACACCTCGAAGTCGTGCAGGAAGGTGAAGGCGAGCAGTTCGCGGGC
GAAGTCCTCGGTCCGCTTCCACTGCGCCCCGTCGAGCAGCGCGGCCAGGATCTCGCGGTCGCCCCGGAAG
GCGTTGA
