>Addgene plasmid #84690 | pMyBADNT | depositor partial sequence | sequence record 166449 | Sequencing using primer 5'-GAGTTGCGATAAAAAGCGTCAGG-3'
AAAATGCTATGGCATAGCAAAGTGTGACGCCGTGCAAATAATCAATGTGGACTTTTCTGCCGTGATTATA
GACACTTTTGTTACGCGTTTTTGTCATGGCTTTGGTCCCGCTTTGTTACAGAATGCTTTTAATAAGCGGG
GTTACCGGTTTGGTTAGCGAGAAGAGCCAGTAAAAGACGCAGTGACGGCAATGTCTGATGCAATATGGAC
AATTGGTTTCTTCTCTGAATGGCGGGAGTATGAAAAGTATGGCTGAAGCGCAAAATGATCCCCTGCTGCC
GGGATACTCGTTTAATGCCCATCTGGTGGCGGGTTTAACGCCGATTGAGGCCAACGGTTATCTCGATTTT
TTTATCGACCGACCGCTGGGAATGAAAGGTTATATTCTCAATCTCACCATTCGCGGTCAGGGGGTGGTGA
AAAATCAGGGACGAGAATTTGTTTGCCGACCGGGTGATATTTTGCTGTTCCCGCCAGGAGAGATTCATCA
CTACGGTCGTCATCCGGAGGCTCGCGAATGGTATCACCAGTGGGTTTACTTTCGTCCGCGCGCCTACTGG
CATGAATGGCTTAACTGGCCGTCAATATTTGCCAATACGGGGTTCTTTCGCCCGGATGAAGCGCACCAGC
CGCATTTCAGCGACCTGTTTGGGCAAATCATTAACGCCGGGCAAGGGGAAGGGCGCTATTCGGAGCTGCT
GGCGATAAATCTGCTTGAGCAATTGTTACTGCGGCGCATGGAAGCGATTAACGAGTCGCTCCATCCACCG
ATGGATAATCGGGTACGCGAGGCTTGTCAGTACATCAGCGATCACCTGGCAGACAGCAATTTTGATATCG
CCAGCGTCGCACAGCATGTTTGCTTGTCGCCGTCGCGTCTGTCACATCTTTTCCGCCAGCAGTTAGGGAT
TAGCGTCTTAAGCTGGCGCGAGGACCAACGTATCAGCCAGGCGAAGCTGCTTTTGAGCACCACCCGGATG
CCTATCGCCACCGTCGGTCGCAATGTTGGTTTTGACGATCAACTCTATTTCTCGCGGGTATTTAAAAAAT
GCACCGGGGCCAGCCC
